Addgene plasmid #133515: pAV0783
Purpose: Expression of mCherry tagged LifeAct probe to monitor actin cytoskeleton
Depositing lab: Sophie Martin. Depositing organization: Universite de Lausanne (UNIL). Publication: A toolbox of stable integration vectors in the fission yeast Schizosaccharomyces pombe. Vjestica A, Marek M, Nkosi PJ, Merlini L, Liu G, Berard M, Billault-Chaumartin I, Martin SG. J Cell Sci. 2020 Jan 8;133(1). pii: jcs.240754. doi: 10.1242/jcs.240754. PubMed 31801797.
Backbone
  Vector backbone: pAde6PmeI(pAV0356)
  Vector type: Yeast Expression
Growth in bacteria
  Bacterial resistance: Ampicillin, 100 μg/mL
  Growth temperature: 37°C
  Growth strain: DH5alpha
  Copy number: High Copy
Gene/Insert
  Gene/Insert name: pAde6(PmeI)-p(act1)-LifeAct-mCherry-terminator(ScADH1)-bsdMX
  Species: S. pombe (fission yeast)
  Cloning method: Unknown
Terms and licenses: Academic/Nonprofit Terms; Industry Terms: Not Available to Industry
Depositor comments: Please see the Resource Information section for an annotated Genbank file.
How to cite: pAV0783 was a gift from Sophie Martin (Addgene plasmid # 133515 ; http://n2t.net/addgene:133515 ; RRID:Addgene_133515)
