[The description below was written by a language model from this plasmid's Addgene catalogue record and pLannotate feature annotations shown in this document.]
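Description:
pAV0783 is a fission yeast expression plasmid built on the pAde6PmeI (pAV0356) backbone, one of a series of stable integration vectors for Schizosaccharomyces pombe. In E. coli it is maintained as a high-copy plasmid through a ColE1/pUC-type origin and selected with ampicillin via the β-lactamase gene. The bacterial portion derives from a pBluescript-like scaffold, which accounts for the f1 origin, the lacZα and MCS remnants, the lac promoter/operator and the flanking T7 and T3 promoters. No yeast replication origin is annotated, consistent with a design meant for chromosomal integration. The feature table shows the S. pombe ade6 coding sequence together with a fragment of the neighbouring vtc4 gene. These presumably provide homology for targeting to the ade6 locus, and the PmeI in the backbone name suggests linearisation at that site before transformation, although the record does not describe the mechanism explicitly.

According to the insert name, the payload is LifeAct, a short actin-binding peptide, fused to the red fluorescent protein mCherry, driven by the S. pombe act1 promoter and terminated by the S. cerevisiae ADH1 terminator. The automated annotation detects mCherry and the ADH1 terminator but does not label the act1 promoter or the LifeAct peptide, which would lie in the unannotated stretch upstream of mCherry. Downstream sits the bsdMX cassette, in which the Ashbya gossypii TEF promoter and terminator flank the Aspergillus terreus blasticidin S deaminase gene. This cassette gives blasticidin resistance as a dominant yeast marker. The construct is used to express LifeAct-mCherry for live-cell fluorescence imaging of the actin cytoskeleton in fission yeast.
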