Features (pLannotate 1.2.2; 22 found; start..end, strand, type, name):
    137..186     +  misc_feature   bom (fragment): basis of mobility region from pBR322
    466..567     -  CDS            vtc4 (fragment): VTC4_SCHPO - Experimental evidence at protein level: Swiss-Prot protein existence level 1. Component of the vacuolar transporter chaperone (VTC) complex, which plays a role in vacuolar membrane fusion. From Schizosaccharomyces pombe (strain 972 / ATCC 24843) (Fission yeast).
    837..2492    +  CDS            ade6: PUR6_SCHPO - Also known as min1. Protein inferred from homology: Swiss-Prot protein existence level 3. From Schizosaccharomyces pombe (strain 972 / ATCC 24843) (Fission yeast).
   2648..2696    +  misc_feature   bom (fragment): basis of mobility region from pBR322
   2724..3152    -  rep_origin     f1 ori (sequence partly withheld): f1 bacteriophage origin of replication; arrow indicates direction of (+) strand synthesis
   3156..3311    -  CDS            lacZα (fragment): LacZα fragment of β-galactosidase; lacZ fragment
   3319..3337    +  promoter       T7 promoter: promoter for bacteriophage T7 RNA polymerase
   3346..3373    -  misc_feature   MCS (fragment): pBluescript multiple cloning site
   4279..4986    +  CDS            mCherry: mCherry is a basic (constitutively fluorescent) red fluorescent protein published in 2004, derived from Discosoma sp.. It is reported to be a very rapidly-maturing monomer with low acid sensitivity.
   5010..5197    +  terminator     ADH1 terminator: S. cerevisiae ADH1; transcription terminator for the S. cerevisiae alcohol dehydrogenase 1 (ADH1) gene
   5272..5615    +  promoter       TEF promoter: Ashbya gossypii TEF promoter
   5616..6005    +  CDS            bsd: BSD_ASPTE - Experimental evidence at protein level: Swiss-Prot protein existence level 1. Catalyzes the deamination of the cytosine moiety of the antibiotics blasticidin S, cytomycin and acetylblasticidin S. From Aspergillus terreus.
   6014..6211    +  terminator     TEF terminator: Ashbya gossypii TEF terminator
   6268..6286    -  promoter       T3 promoter: promoter for bacteriophage T3 RNA polymerase
   6331..6347    -  protein_bind   lac operator: The lac repressor binds to the lac operator to inhibit transcription in E. coli. This inhibition can be relieved by adding lactose or isopropyl-β-D-thiogalactopyranoside (IPTG). lac repressor encoded by lacI
   6355..6385    -  promoter       lac promoter: promoter for the E. coli lac operon
   6400..6421    -  protein_bind   CAP binding site: CAP binding activates transcription in the presence of cAMP. E. coli catabolite activator protein
   6434..6526    -  CDS            lacI (fragment): lac repressor; lacI; The lac repressor binds to the lac operator to inhibit transcription in E. coli. This inhibition can be relieved by adding lactose or isopropyl-β-D-thiogalactopyranoside (IPTG).
   6709..7297    -  rep_origin     ori: high-copy-number ColE1/pMB1/pBR322/pUC origin of replication
   7468..8328    -  CDS            AmpR: β-lactamase; bla; confers resistance to ampicillin, carbenicillin, and related antibiotics
   8329..8433    -  promoter       AmpR promoter: bla
   8528..35      +  CDS            rop (fragment) (across the origin): Rop protein, which maintains plasmids at low copy number; rop
>Addgene plasmid #133515 | pAV0783 | addgene full sequence | sequence record 263738 | Addgene NGS Result
TCGCGCGTTTCGGTGATGACGGTGAAAACCTCTGACACATGCAGCTCCCGGAGACGGTCACAGCTTGTCT
GTAAGCGGATGCCGGGAGCAGACAAGCCCGTCAGGGCGCGTCAGCGGGTGTTGGCGGGTGTCGGGGCTGG
CTTAACTATGCGGCATCAGAGCAGATTGTACTGAGAGTGCACCATAACCGGGAGAATCCTGAATAATGTG
CTGTGAAGCAGTTGAAAGAAAATTAAAGAACCCAATATAATATGCTATAAAGCAATCAAAAAATAATAGT
AAGAAACCCAAATAAAACCCCGTTGACCATGTTCCCAATTAAATTAACGCATATTAATGCAAAAAATGCA
ATATTAAGACTAGTTATTAAACCGATAATTAGTCTTCAATTATTAAAAGATGTAGTTGATTTGTATTATC
TTTCAATTGCTAATTCTAAATATATTGGAGAATTCAATGAGTTTATGCATTGAAGTTTAAGATAACATTG
GCGCTGATTGCAGCAAAAGTAATCACGCATATAGCTGTAGGACCAAAACGATCATCATATCGGACCGCAT
TATGTTTAAACGTTGCTTTATATATGGATAACGACATATACATTTATTTCTTGAAAAAATAGCAAAGCTA
TATTGATTTTAGCGTATGCTGCTTTAAAGTTGCATTTCACAATGCTTGGAAATGTAACGATGACAGAATT
AATACGATGCAAAACTCAAATAATAAACTGCGCACTAACTCACTACAATAAACAACTTTGAAAAAAAGAT
TCGTTTTTTCAACATTTACCATCTCATTAAGCTGAGCTGCCAAGGTATATACATACTTCATCGAATATGA
GCGAAAAACAGGTTGTAGGGATCCTTGGAGGTGGTCAATTGGGCCGAATGATGGTAGAGGCAGCCCATCG
CTTAAACATCAAATGCATCATCTTGGATGCAGCAAATTCTCCTGCCAAACAAATTGATGGAGGACGTGAG
CACATTGATGCATCATTTACTGACCCCGATGCAATTGTTGAACTGTCTAAGAAGTGCACGTTATTAACAA
CTGAAATTGAGCATATTAACACTGATGCCTTGGCAGCCGTTACGAAATCTGTTGCTGTTGAACCCTCTCC
TGCAACTCTGCGATGCATTCAAGACAAATATCTTCAAAAACAGCATTTACAGGTTTTTAAGATTGCACTT
CCTGAATTTTGCGATGCACCTGACCAGGAAAGTGTTGAAAAAGCAGGCCAAGAGTTTGGTTATCCTTTTG
TACTGAAAAGTAAAACATTGGCTTACGACGGTCGTGGAAATTACGTTGTTCATCAACCATCTGAGATTCC
TACTGCCATCAAAGCACTTGGTGATCGTCCGCTTTATGTTGAAAAGTTCGTTCCTTTCTCCATGGAAATT
GCAGTGATGGTAGTACGCAGTTTAGACGGAAAAGTTTATGCTTATCCTACAACTGAGACCATTCAAAAGG
ATAATGTTTGTCATTTAGTATATGCCCCTGCTCGTCTTCCCTTCTCAATTCAACAGCGTGCTCAAACCCT
TGCCATGGATGCGGTGCGCACTTTTGAAGGCGCTGGTATATATGGTGTAGAGATGTTTGTTTTGCAAGAT
GGTGAGACCATTTTACTCAACGAAATTGCTCCTCGGCCTCACAATTCAGGTCACTACACCATTGAAGCTT
GCCCAACTTCTCAGTTTGAAGCTCACTTACGGGCCATATGTGGTCTTCCTTTCAGCGAAATCAACACCCA
ACTCTCGACTTCCACAACTCATGCGTTGATGGTAAATATTTTAGGTACTGATGATCCTGATTATGTTTCA
AAGATCGCTAAACGTTCTCTGTCCATTCCCGGTGCAACTTTGCATCTTTATGGTAAAGCTGAATCTAGAA
AGGGTCGCAAGATGGGACACGTTACCATCATTTCTGATTCACCTCAAGAATGTGAACGTAGGTATCAGAT
GCTTCTTGACGTCAAAGATCCTGTCGAATCACCTGTTGTTGGTATTATCATGGGTTCGGATTCTGATTTA
AGCAAGATGAAAGATGCTGCCGTCATTTTAGATGAATTCAAGGTGCCTTACGAACTTACTATTGTTTCAG
CTCACCGCACACCAGATCGCATGGTTACTTATGCTCGTACCGCAGCTTCAAGAGGGTTGCGTGTGATTAT
TGCTGGTGCTGGTGGTGCCGCTCATTTGCCTGGTATGGTTGCTGCAATGACACCTCTTCCAGTAATCGGC
GTTCCTGTAAAAGGAAGCACTCTTGACGGAGTTGACTCTCTTCACTCTATTGTTCAGATGCCTCGAGGTG
TCCCTGTCGCCACTGTTGCTATCAATAATAGCCAAAATGCCGGTATTTTAGCCTGTCGTATACTTGCTAC
ATTTCAACCCTCCCTTTTGGCTGCTATGGAGAGCTTTATGGACAATATGAAAGAGATTGTTTTAGAAAAG
GCTGATAAATTAGAAAAAGTTGGTTGGAAAAATTATTCTGCATAGGCGACCATAGACATAACTGTTAAAT
GATTTTGCTTGCTTTTTGTTTTAAATAATATTTTATTTTGAAATTCTAGATTGTAAAATGTATTCTAAAA
AGTGATTAAAAATTAAAAATAAAAACCCCCCGAATAATGTGCTGCGACGCAGCTAGGGCGGTGTGAAATA
CCGCACAGATGCGTAAGGAGAAAATACCGCATCAGGAAATTGTAAGCGTTAATATTTTGTTAAAATTCGC
GTTAAATTTTTGTTAAATCAGCTCATTTTTTAACCAATAGGCCGAAATCGGCAAAATCCCTTATAAATCA
AAAGAATAGACCGAGATAGGGT
[37 nt withheld, positions 2823-2859]
AAAGAACGTGGACTCCAACGTCAAAGG
[49 nt withheld, positions 2887-2935]
T
[91 nt withheld, positions 2937-3027]
G
[124 nt withheld, positions 3029-3152]
CCATTCGCCATTCAGGCTGCGCAACTGTTGGGAAGGGCGATCGGTGCGGGCCTCTTCGCTATTACGCCAG
CTGGCGAAAGGGGGATGTGCTGCAAGGCGATTAAGTTGGGTAACGCCAGGGTTTTCCCAGTCACGACGTT
GTAAAACGACGGCCAGTGAGCGCGCGTAATACGACTCACTATAGGGCGAATTGGGTACCGGGCCCCCCCT
CGAGGTCGACGATCTACGATAATGAGACGGTGTTTGGGTTGTTTTTACTGAATTTTTCTTTTATTTTATG
ACATCTTAATTTTTATGTTAATGATTATTCTTATACTTTTATCTATCTTTGATTAAAACTAATATTCATT
CTTTTGATCACTAATTATTTTTATAGTATACGATTCAACCCAACTATAATACATTGTATCAAGAGAAATT
TTTAATTAGATGTAATTTAATAGCCATTTGATAAAAAAAAATTACCTTTTTTTTTGCTAGTGTTAAATTA
TTGATCATAACAATGTCGAATGAATACTAATAAAATAGGGACACGCGAGTTGCAAATACTTGAAATACCT
TTGAAGATTTGTCTGTGAATTTTGATAAGATTTTTATGACCATCTCTTTTATATTCGATATCGTGAACTT
TCATTTTCTTTTGTTTTTTGCTTTTCAAGTTAAATAACGCGGAAATTATATTTCCTTATATGTTTATAAG
AGCTTTTAAAGGATTTGCTATATCGCTTACAGTACTACAACCGGTTGCTCAATGTTATCCGTTTCCGCGG
TCTTCTTCCGTGCGCATTCTGCCGTGAAGTGCTAACGCTGTGTGTGGCTTTATCAAAAAAGTGGCTCAAA
TATAGCAATTTCATACATATTTAAACACCCATTATACTTAAATGTATATTTTAAAATATATAAGAGATTT
TCACTGTATAACTGTGTATCTTATCTATATGTAATCAACGGCTTCATACCACCTCAGCCAGCCGTGTTAT
AACTTACCGTTTACCAACTACATTTTTTGTAACGAACCAAAAAACCCTCAAAAGACAAGACCCCCGGGAT
GGGTGTCGCTGACCTTATCAAGAAGTTCGAGTCTATTTCTAAGGAAGGATCCGGTGGTCCCGGTGGTTTA
ATTAAAATGGTGAGCAAGGGCGAGGAGGATAACATGGCCATCATCAAGGAGTTCATGCGCTTCAAGGTGC
ACATGGAGGGCTCCGTGAACGGCCACGAGTTCGAGATCGAGGGCGAGGGCGAGGGCCGCCCCTACGAGGG
CACCCAGACCGCCAAGCTGAAGGTGACCAAGGGTGGCCCCCTGCCCTTCGCCTGGGACATCCTGTCCCCT
CAGTTCATGTACGGCTCCAAGGCCTACGTGAAGCACCCCGCCGACATCCCCGACTACTTGAAGCTGTCCT
TCCCCGAGGGCTTCAAGTGGGAGCGCGTGATGAACTTCGAGGACGGCGGCGTGGTGACCGTGACCCAGGA
CTCCTCCCTGCAGGACGGCGAGTTCATCTACAAGGTGAAGCTGCGCGGCACCAACTTCCCCTCCGACGGC
CCCGTAATGCAGAAGAAGACCATGGGCTGGGAGGCCTCCTCCGAGCGGATGTACCCCGAGGACGGCGCCC
TGAAGGGCGAGATCAAGCAGAGGCTGAAGCTGAAGGACGGCGGCCACTACGACGCTGAGGTCAAGACCAC
CTACAAGGCCAAGAAGCCCGTGCAGCTGCCCGGCGCCTACAACGTCAACATCAAGTTGGACATCACCTCC
CACAACGAGGACTACACCATCGTGGAACAGTACGAACGCGCCGAGGGCCGCCACTCCACCGGCGGCATGG
ACGAGCTGTACAAGTAAGGCGCGCCACTTCTAAATAAGCGAATTTCTTATGATTTATGATTTTTATTATT
AAATAAGTTATAAAAAAAATAAGTGTATACAAATTTTAAAGTGACTCTTAGGTTTTAAAACGAAAATTCT
TATTCTTGAGTAACTCTTTCCTGTAGGTCAGGTTGCTTTCTCAGGTATAGTATGAGGTCGCTCTTATTGA
CCACACCTCTACCGGCAGATCCGCTAGGGATAACAGGGTAATATAGATCTGTTTAGCTTGCCTCGTCCCC
GCCGGGTCACCCGGCCAGCGACATGGAGGCCCAGAATACCCTCCTTGACAGTCTTGACGTGCGCAGCTCA
GGGGCATGATGTGACTGTCGCCCGTACATTTAGCCCATACATCCCCATGTATAATCATTTGCATCCATAC
ATTTTGATGGCCGCACGGCGCGAAGCAAAAATTACGGCTCCTCGCTGCAGACCTGCGAGCAGGGAAACGC
TCCCCTCACAGACGCGTTGAATTGTCCCCACGCCGCGCCCCTGTAGAGAAATATAAAAGGTTAGGATTTG
CCACTGAGGTTCTTCTTTCATATACTTCCTTTTAAAATCTTGCTAGGATACAGTTCTCACATCACATCCG
AACATAAACAACCATGCCTTTGTCTCAAGAAGAATCCACCCTCATTGAAAGAGCAACGGCTACAATCAAC
AGCATCCCCATCTCTGAAGACTACAGCGTCGCCAGCGCAGCTCTCTCTAGCGACGGCCGCATCTTCACTG
GTGTCAATGTATATCATTTTACTGGGGGACCTTGTGCAGAACTCGTGGTGCTGGGCACTGCTGCTGCTGC
GGCAGCTGGCAACCTGACTTGTATCGTCGCGATCGGAAATGAGAACAGGGGCATCTTGAGCCCCTGCGGA
CGGTGTCGACAGGTGCTTCTCGATCTGCATCCTGGGATCAAAGCCATAGTGAAGGACAGTGATGGACAGC
CGACGGCAGTTGGGATTCGTGAATTGCTGCCCTCTGGTTATGTGTGGGAGGGCTAATCAGTACTGACAAT
AAAAAGATTCTTGTTTTCAAGAACTTGTCATTTGTATAGTTTTTTTATATTGTAGTTGTTCTATTTTAAT
CAAATGTTAGCGTGATTTATATTTTTTTTCGCCTCGACATCATCTGCCCAGATGCGAAGTTAAGTGCGCA
GAAAGTAATATCATGCGTCAATCGTATGTGAATGCTGGTCGCTATACTGCTGTCGATTCGATACTAACGC
CGCCATCCAGTTTAAACGAGCTCCAGCTTTTGTTCCCTTTAGTGAGGGTTAATTGCGCGCTTGGCGTAAT
CATGGTCATAGCTGTTTCCTGTGTGAAATTGTTATCCGCTCACAATTCCACACAACATACGAGCCGGAAG
CATAAAGTGTAAAGCCTGGGGTGCCTAATGAGTGAGCTAACTCACATTAATTGCGTTGCGCTCACTGCCC
GCTTTCCAGTCGGGAAACCTGTCGTGCCAGCTGCATTAATGAATCGGCCAACGCGCGGGGAGAGGCGGTT
TGCGTATTGGGCGCTCTTCCGCTTCCTCGCTCACTGACTCGCTGCGCTCGGTCGTTCGGCTGCGGCGAGC
GGTATCAGCTCACTCAAAGGCGGTAATACGGTTATCCACAGAATCAGGGGATAACGCAGGAAAGAACATG
TGAGCAAAAGGCCAGCAAAAGGCCAGGAACCGTAAAAAGGCCGCGTTGCTGGCGTTTTTCCATAGGCTCC
GCCCCCCTGACGAGCATCACAAAAATCGACGCTCAAGTCAGAGGTGGCGAAACCCGACAGGACTATAAAG
ATACCAGGCGTTTCCCCCTGGAAGCTCCCTCGTGCGCTCTCCTGTTCCGACCCTGCCGCTTACCGGATAC
CTGTCCGCCTTTCTCCCTTCGGGAAGCGTGGCGCTTTCTCATAGCTCACGCTGTAGGTATCTCAGTTCGG
TGTAGGTCGTTCGCTCCAAGCTGGGCTGTGTGCACGAACCCCCCGTTCAGCCCGACCGCTGCGCCTTATC
CGGTAACTATCGTCTTGAGTCCAACCCGGTAAGACACGACTTATCGCCACTGGCAGCAGCCACTGGTAAC
AGGATTAGCAGAGCGAGGTATGTAGGCGGTGCTACAGAGTTCTTGAAGTGGTGGCCTAACTACGGCTACA
CTAGAAGAACAGTATTTGGTATCTGCGCTCTGCTGAAGCCAGTTACCTTCGGAAAAAGAGTTGGTAGCTC
TTGATCCGGCAAACAAACCACCGCTGGTAGCGGTGGTTTTTTTGTTTGCAAGCAGCAGATTACGCGCAGA
AAAAAAGGATCTCAAGAAGATCCTTTGATCTTTTCTACGGGGTCTGACGCTCAGTGGAACGAAAACTCAC
GTTAAGGGATTTTGGTCATGAGATTATCAAAAAGGATCTTCACCTAGATCCTTTTAAATTAAAAATGAAG
TTTTAAATCAATCTAAAGTATATATGAGTAAACTTGGTCTGACAGTTACCAATGCTTAATCAGTGAGGCA
CCTATCTCAGCGATCTGTCTATTTCGTTCATCCATAGTTGCCTGACTCCCCGTCGTGTAGATAACTACGA
TACGGGAGGGCTTACCATCTGGCCCCAGTGCTGCAATGATACCGCGAGACCCACGCTCACCGGCTCCAGA
TTTATCAGCAATAAACCAGCCAGCCGGAAGGGCCGAGCGCAGAAGTGGTCCTGCAACTTTATCCGCCTCC
ATCCAGTCTATTAATTGTTGCCGGGAAGCTAGAGTAAGTAGTTCGCCAGTTAATAGTTTGCGCAACGTTG
TTGCCATTGCTACAGGCATCGTGGTGTCACGCTCGTCGTTTGGTATGGCTTCATTCAGCTCCGGTTCCCA
ACGATCAAGGCGAGTTACATGATCCCCCATGTTGTGCAAAAAAGCGGTTAGCTCCTTCGGTCCTCCGATC
GTTGTCAGAAGTAAGTTGGCCGCAGTGTTATCACTCATGGTTATGGCAGCACTGCATAATTCTCTTACTG
TCATGCCATCCGTAAGATGCTTTTCTGTGACTGGTGAGTACTCAACCAAGTCATTCTGAGAATAGTGTAT
GCGGCGACCGAGTTGCTCTTGCCCGGCGTCAATACGGGATAATACCGCGCCACATAGCAGAACTTTAAAA
GTGCTCATCATTGGAAAACGTTCTTCGGGGCGAAAACTCTCAAGGATCTTACCGCTGTTGAGATCCAGTT
CGATGTAACCCACTCGTGCACCCAACTGATCTTCAGCATCTTTTACTTTCACCAGCGTTTCTGGGTGAGC
AAAAACAGGAAGGCAAAATGCCGCAAAAAAGGGAATAAGGGCGACACGGAAATGTTGAATACTCATACTC
TTCCTTTTTCAATATTATTGAAGCATTTATCAGGGTTATTGTCTCATGAGCGGATACATATTTGAATGTA
TTTAGAAAAATAAACAAATAGGGGTTCCGCGCACATTTCCCCGAAAAGTGCCACCTGACGTCTAAGAAAC
CATTATTATCATGACATTAACCTATAAAAATAGGCGTATCACGAGGCCCTTTCGTC
